Addgene plasmid #187244: pJR106
Purpose: Lentiviral sgRNA vector for CROP-seq with mU6 sgRNA promoter, CR1 constant region, and UCOE EF1alpha driving PURO-BFP marker expression
Depositing lab: Marco Jost & Jonathan Weissman. Depositing organization: Whitehead Institute for Biomedical Research. Publication: Maximizing CRISPRi efficacy and accessibility with dual-sgRNA libraries and optimal effectors. Replogle JM, Bonnar JL, Pogson AN, Liem CR, Maier NK, Ding Y, Russell BJ, Wang X, Leng K, Guna A, Norman TM, Pak RA, Ramos DM, Ward ME, Gilbert LA, Kampmann M, Weissman JS, Jost M. eLife. 2022 Dec 28;11:e81856. doi: 10.7554/eLife.81856. PubMed 36576240.
Backbone
  Vector backbone: pBA950
  Vector type: Lentiviral
Growth in bacteria
  Bacterial resistance: Ampicillin, 100 μg/mL
  Growth temperature: 37°C
  Growth strain: NEB Stable
  Copy number: Low Copy
Gene/Insert
  Gene/Insert name: Lentiviral sgRNA vector for CROP-seq with mU6 sgRNA promoter
  Species: Synthetic
  Cloning method: Gibson Cloning
Terms and licenses: Academic/Nonprofit Terms; Industry Terms: Not Available to Industry
Depositor comments: Please visit https://doi.org/10.1101/2022.07.13.499814 for bioRxiv preprint.
How to cite: pJR106 was a gift from Marco Jost & Jonathan Weissman (Addgene plasmid # 187244 ; http://n2t.net/addgene:187244 ; RRID:Addgene_187244)
