[The description below was written by a language model from this plasmid's Addgene catalogue record and pLannotate feature annotations shown in this document.]
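Description:
pJR106 is a third-generation-style lentiviral sgRNA expression vector built on the pBA950 backbone and designed for CROP-seq, in which the guide cassette sits inside the 3' LTR region. This placement lets the guide be copied during reverse transcription and also read out on a polyadenylated Pol II transcript in single-cell RNA-seq. In bacteria it is maintained through a ColE1/pUC-type origin and selected with ampicillin (AmpR). The catalogue lists it as low copy and grown in a recombination-deficient stable strain, as is common for LTR-containing plasmids. An f1 origin, SV40 origin and leftover lac/T3/T7 cloning-vector elements are also present in the backbone.

The viral portion begins with an RSV promoter fused to a truncated HIV-1 5' LTR. This is followed by the Ψ packaging signal with a gag fragment, the RRE for Rev-dependent export, and the cPPT/CTS. According to the catalogue, a UCOE element, which is intended to resist silencing, sits upstream of the EF-1α promoter, although it is not annotated in the feature table. The EF-1α promoter drives a puromycin resistance–TagBFP marker for drug selection and fluorescent tracking of transduced cells, and a WPRE enhances transcript expression.

Downstream of the WPRE, and just ahead of the second truncated LTR, the table shows a loxP site and a fragment matching the S. pyogenes tracrRNA. The tracrRNA match corresponds to the CR1 sgRNA constant region. The mouse U6 promoter named in the catalogue is not annotated but presumably lies in this interval. No specific targeting spacer is recorded, so the plasmid appears to be an empty recipient for guide cloning. It was developed in the context of CRISPRi screening with single-cell transcriptomic readouts.
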