Features (pLannotate 1.2.2; 29 found; start..end, strand, type, name):
    100..121     +  protein_bind   CAP binding site: CAP binding activates transcription in the presence of cAMP. E. coli catabolite activator protein
    136..166     +  promoter       lac promoter: promoter for the E. coli lac operon
    174..190     +  protein_bind   lac operator: The lac repressor binds to the lac operator to inhibit transcription in E. coli. This inhibition can be relieved by adding lactose or isopropyl-β-D-thiogalactopyranoside (IPTG). lac repressor encoded by lacI
    235..253     +  promoter       T3 promoter: promoter for bacteriophage T3 RNA polymerase
    281..507     +  promoter       RSV promoter: Rous sarcoma virus enhancer/promoter
    508..688     +  LTR            5' LTR (truncated): truncated 5' long terminal repeat (LTR) from HIV-1
    735..860     +  misc_feature   HIV-1 Ψ: packaging signal of human immunodeficiency virus type 1
    844..1207    +  CDS            HIV-1 gag (fragment): gag protein from human immunodeficiency virus 1; gag
   1353..1586    +  misc_feature   RRE: The Rev response element (RRE) of HIV-1 allows for Rev-dependent mRNA export from the nucleus to the cytoplasm.
   1996..2113    +  misc_feature   cPPT/CTS: central polypurine tract and central termination sequence of HIV-1
   2862..4033    +  promoter       EF-1α promoter: strong constitutive promoter for human elongation factor EF-1α
   4045..4641    +  CDS            PuroR: puromycin N-acetyltransferase; pac from Streptomyces alboniger; confers resistance to puromycin
   4717..5415    +  CDS            TagBFP: monomeric blue fluorescent protein mammalian codon-optimized
   5461..6049    +  misc_feature   WPRE: woodchuck hepatitis virus posttranscriptional regulatory element
   6045..6155    +  CDS            nef (fragment): NEF_HV1LA - Experimental evidence at protein level: Swiss-Prot protein existence level 1. Extracellular Nef protein targets CD4(+) T-lymphocytes for apoptosis by interacting with CXCR4 surface receptors. From Human immunodeficiency virus type 1 group M subtype B (isolate Lai) (HIV-1).
   6175..6201    +  CDS            Rev (fragment): human immunodeficiency virus 1 (HIV-1) Rev protein; rev; enhances nuclear export of unspliced and incompletely spliced viral mRNAs
   6405..6438    +  protein_bind   loxP: Cre-mediated recombination occurs in the 8-bp core sequence (GCATACAT). Cre recombinase
   6525..6544    -  CDS            VN155(I152L) (fragment): improved N-terminal fragment of mVenus for use in bimolecular fluorescence complementation (BiFC) (Kodama and Hu, 2010)
   6563..6630    +  misc_RNA       tracrRNA (fragment): trans-activating CRISPR RNA for the Streptococcus pyogenes CRISPR/Cas9 system
   6690..6870    +  LTR            5' LTR (truncated): truncated 5' long terminal repeat (LTR) from HIV-1
   6948..7069    +  polyA_signal   SV40 poly(A) signal: SV40 polyadenylation signal
   7088..7223    +  rep_origin     SV40 ori: SV40 origin of replication
   7244..7262    -  promoter       T7 promoter: promoter for bacteriophage T7 RNA polymerase
   7270..7425    +  CDS            lacZα (fragment): LacZα fragment of β-galactosidase; lacZ fragment
   7430..7858    +  rep_origin     f1 ori (sequence partly withheld): f1 bacteriophage origin of replication; arrow indicates direction of (+) strand synthesis
   7911..8015    +  promoter       AmpR promoter: bla
   8016..8876    +  CDS            AmpR: β-lactamase; bla; confers resistance to ampicillin, carbenicillin, and related antibiotics
   9047..9635    +  rep_origin     ori: high-copy-number ColE1/pMB1/pBR322/pUC origin of replication
   9818..87      +  CDS            lacI (fragment) (across the origin): lac repressor; lacI; The lac repressor binds to the lac operator to inhibit transcription in E. coli. This inhibition can be relieved by adding lactose or isopropyl-β-D-thiogalactopyranoside (IPTG).
>Addgene plasmid #187244 | pJR106 | addgene full sequence | sequence record 374824 | Addgene NGS Result
AATACGCAAACCGCCTCTCCCCGCGCGTTGGCCGATTCATTAATGCAGCTGGCACGACAGGTTTCCCGAC
TGGAAAGCGGGCAGTGAGCGCAACGCAATTAATGTGAGTTAGCTCACTCATTAGGCACCCCAGGCTTTAC
ACTTTATGCTTCCGGCTCGTATGTTGTGTGGAATTGTGAGCGGATAACAATTTCACACAGGAAACAGCTA
TGACCATGATTACGCCAAGCGCGCAATTAACCCTCACTAAAGGGAACAAAAGCTGGAGCTGCAAGCTTAA
TGTAGTCTTATGCAATACTCTTGTAGTCTTGCAACATGGTAACGATGAGTTAGCAACATGCCTTACAAGG
AGAGAAAAAGCACCGTGCATGCCGATTGGTGGAAGTAAGGTGGTACGATCGTGCCTTATTAGGAAGGCAA
CAGACGGGTCTGACATGGATTGGACGAACCACTGAATTGCCGCATTGCAGAGATATTGTATTTAAGTGCC
TAGCTCGATACATAAACGGGTCTCTCTGGTTAGACCAGATCTGAGCCTGGGAGCTCTCTGGCTAACTAGG
GAACCCACTGCTTAAGCCTCAATAAAGCTTGCCTTGAGTGCTTCAAGTAGTGTGTGCCCGTCTGTTGTGT
GACTCTGGTAACTAGAGATCCCTCAGACCCTTTTAGTCAGTGTGGAAAATCTCTAGCAGTGGCGCCCGAA
CAGGGACTTGAAAGCGAAAGGGAAACCAGAGGAGCTCTCTCGACGCAGGACTCGGCTTGCTGAAGCGCGC
ACGGCAAGAGGCGAGGGGCGGCGACTGGTGAGTACGCCAAAAATTTTGACTAGCGGAGGCTAGAAGGAGA
GAGATGGGTGCGAGAGCGTCAGTATTAAGCGGGGGAGAATTAGATCGCGATGGGAAAAAATTCGGTTAAG
GCCAGGGGGAAAGAAAAAATATAAATTAAAACATATAGTATGGGCAAGCAGGGAGCTAGAACGATTCGCA
GTTAATCCTGGCCTGTTAGAAACATCAGAAGGCTGTAGACAAATACTGGGACAGCTACAACCATCCCTTC
AGACAGGATCAGAAGAACTTAGATCATTATATAATACAGTAGCAACCCTCTATTGTGTGCATCAAAGGAT
AGAGATAAAAGACACCAAGGAAGCTTTAGACAAGATAGAGGAAGAGCAAAACAAAAGTAAGACCACCGCA
CAGCAAGCGGCCGCTGATCTTCAGACCTGGAGGAGGAGATATGAGGGACAATTGGAGAAGTGAATTATAT
AAATATAAAGTAGTAAAAATTGAACCATTAGGAGTAGCACCCACCAAGGCAAAGAGAAGAGTGGTGCAGA
GAGAAAAAAGAGCAGTGGGAATAGGAGCTTTGTTCCTTGGGTTCTTGGGAGCAGCAGGAAGCACTATGGG
CGCAGCGTCAATGACGCTGACGGTACAGGCCAGACAATTATTGTCTGGTATAGTGCAGCAGCAGAACAAT
TTGCTGAGGGCTATTGAGGCGCAACAGCATCTGTTGCAACTCACAGTCTGGGGCATCAAGCAGCTCCAGG
CAAGAATCCTGGCTGTGGAAAGATACCTAAAGGATCAACAGCTCCTGGGGATTTGGGGTTGCTCTGGAAA
ACTCATTTGCACCACTGCTGTGCCTTGGAATGCTAGTTGGAGTAATAAATCTCTGGAACAGATTTGGAAT
CACACGACCTGGATGGAGTGGGACAGAGAAATTAACAATTACACAAGCTTAATACACTCCTTAATTGAAG
AATCGCAAAACCAGCAAGAAAAGAATGAACAAGAATTATTGGAATTAGATAAATGGGCAAGTTTGTGGAA
TTGGTTTAACATAACAAATTGGCTGTGGTATATAAAATTATTCATAATGATAGTAGGAGGCTTGGTAGGT
TTAAGAATAGTTTTTGCTGTACTTTCTATAGTGAATAGAGTTAGGCAGGGATATTCACCATTATCGTTTC
AGAATCTTGAGACAAATGGCAGTATTCATCCACAATTTTAAAAGAAAAGGGGGGATTGGGGGGTACAGTG
CAGGGGAAAGAATAGTAGACATAATAGCAACAGACATACAAACTAAAGAATTACAAAAACAAATTACAAA
AATTCAAAATTTTCGGGTTTATTACAGGGACAGCAGAGATCCACTTTGGCGCCGGCCGAGTACTAGGATC
CATTAGGCGGCCGCCGGGAGGTGGTCCCTGCAGTTACGCCAATGATAACCCCCGCCAGAAAAATCTTAGT
AGCCTTCCCTTTTTGTTTTCCGTGCCCCAACTCGGCGGATTGACTCGGCCCCTTCCGGAAACACCCGAAT
CAACTTCTAGTCAAATTATTGTTCACGCCGCAATGACCCACCCCTGGCCCGCGTCTGTGGAACTGACCCC
TGGTGTACAGGAGAGTTCGCTGCTGAAAGTGGTCCCAAAGGGGTACTAGTTTTTAAGCTCCCAACTCCCC
CTCCCCCAGCGTCTGGAGGATTCCACACCCTCGCACCGCAGGGGCGAGGAAGTGGGCGGAGTCCGGTTTT
GGCGCCAGCCGCTGAGGCTGCCAAGCAGAAAAGCCACCGCTGAGGAGACTCCGGTCACTGTCCTCGCCCC
GCCTCCCCCTTCCCTCCCCTTGGGGACCACCGGGCGCCACGCCGCGAACGGTAAGTGCCGCGGTCGTCGG
CGCCTCCGCCCTCCCCCTAGGGCCCCAATTCCCAGCGGGCGCGGCGCGCGGCCCCTCCCCCCGCCGGGCG
CGCGCCCGCTGCCCCGCCCTTCGTGGCCGCCCGGCGTGGGCGGTGCCACCCCTCCCCCCGGCGGCCCCGC
GCGCAGCTCCCGGCTCCCTCCCCCTTCGGATGTGGCTTGAGCTGTAGGCGCGGAGATGCATGTGCCCGTC
AGTGGGCAGAGCGCACATCGCCCACAGTCCCCGAGAAGTTGGGGGGAGGGGTCGGCAATTGAACCGGTGC
CTAGAGAAGGTGGCGCGGGGTAAACTGGGAAAGTGATGTCGTGTACTGGCTCCGCCTTTTTCCCGAGGGT
GGGGGAGAACCGTATATAAGTGCAGTAGTCGCCGTGAACGTTCTTTTTCGCAACGGGTTTGCCGCCAGAA
CACAGGTAAGTGCCGTGTGTGGTTCCCGCGGGCCTGGCCTCTTTACGGGTTATGGCCCTTGCGTGCCTTG
AATTACTTCCACCTGGCTGCAGTACGTGATTCTTGATCCCGAGCTTCGGGTTGGAAGTGGGTGGGAGAGT
TCGAGGCCTTGCGCTTAAGGAGCCCCTTCGCCTCGTGCTTGAGTTGAGGCCTGGCCTGGGCGCTGGGGCC
GCCGCGTGCGAATCTGGTGGCACCTTCGCGCCTGTCTCGCTGCTTTCGATAAGTCTCTAGCCATTTAAAA
TTTTTGATGACCTGCTGCGACGCTTTTTTTCTGGCAAGATAGTCTTGTAAATGCGGGCCAAGATCTGCAC
ACTGGTATTTCGGTTTTTGGGGCCGCGGGCGGCGACGGGGCCCGTGCGTCCCAGCGCACATGTTCGGCGA
GGCGGGGCCTGCGAGCGCGGCCACCGAGAATCGGACGGGGGTAGTCTCAAGCTGGCCGGCCTGCTCTGGT
GCCTGGCCTCGCGCCGCCGTGTATCGCCCCGCCCTGGGCGGCAAGGCTGGCCCGGTCGGCACCAGTTGCG
TGAGCGGAAAGATGGCCGCTTCCCGGCCCTGCTGCAGGGAGCTCAAAATGGAGGACGCGGCGCTCGGGAG
AGCGGGCGGGTGAGTCACCCACACAAAGGAAAAGGGCCTTTCCGTCCTCAGCCGTCGCTTCATGTGACTC
CACGGAGTACCGGGCGCCGTCCAGGCACCTCGATTAGTTCTCGCGCTTTTGGAGTACGTCGTCTTTAGGT
TGGGGGGAGGGGTTTTATGCGATGGAGTTTCCCCACACTGAGTGGGTGGAGACTGAAGTTAGGCCAGCTT
GGCACTTGATGTAATTCTCCTTGGAATTTGCCCTTTTTGAGTTTGGATCTTGGTTCATTCTCAAGCCTCA
GACAGTGGTTCAAAGTTTTTTTCTTCCATTTCAGGTGTCGTGAGCTAGCCCACCATGACCGAGTACAAGC
CCACGGTGCGCCTCGCCACCCGCGACGACGTCCCCCGGGCCGTACGCACCCTCGCCGCCGCGTTCGCCGA
CTACCCCGCCACGCGCCACACCGTCGACCCGGACCGCCACATCGAGCGGGTCACCGAGCTGCAAGAACTC
TTCCTCACGCGCGTCGGGCTCGACATCGGCAAGGTGTGGGTCGCGGACGACGGCGCCGCGGTGGCGGTCT
GGACCACGCCGGAGAGCGTCGAAGCGGGGGCGGTGTTCGCCGAGATCGGCCCGCGCATGGCCGAGTTGAG
CGGTTCCCGGCTGGCCGCGCAGCAACAGATGGAAGGCCTCCTGGCGCCGCACCGGCCCAAGGAGCCCGCG
TGGTTCCTGGCCACCGTCGGCGTGTCGCCCGACCACCAGGGCAAGGGTCTGGGCAGCGCCGTCGTGCTCC
CCGGAGTGGAGGCGGCCGAGCGCGCCGGGGTGCCCGCCTTCCTGGAGACCTCCGCGCCCCGCAACCTCCC
CTTCTACGAGCGGCTCGGCTTCACCGTCACCGCCGACGTCGAGGTGCCCGAAGGACCGCGCACCTGGTGC
ATGACCCGCAAGCCCGGTGCCGGATCGGGAGAGGGCAGAGGAAGTCTGCTAACATGCGGTGACGTCGAGG
AGAATCCTGGCCCACCGGTCGCCACCAGCGAGCTGATTAAGGAGAACATGCACATGAAGCTGTACATGGA
GGGCACCGTGGACAACCATCACTTCAAGTGCACATCCGAGGGCGAAGGCAAGCCCTACGAGGGCACCCAG
ACCATGAGAATCAAGGTGGTCGAGGGCGGCCCTCTCCCCTTCGCCTTCGACATCCTGGCTACTAGCTTCC
TCTACGGCAGCAAGACCTTCATCAACCACACCCAGGGCATCCCCGACTTCTTCAAGCAGTCCTTCCCTGA
GGGCTTCACATGGGAGAGAGTCACCACATACGAAGACGGGGGCGTGCTGACCGCTACCCAGGACACCAGC
CTCCAGGACGGCTGCCTCATCTACAACGTCAAGATCAGAGGGGTGAACTTCACATCCAACGGCCCTGTGA
TGCAGAAGAAAACACTCGGCTGGGAGGCCTTCACCGAGACCCTGTACCCCGCTGACGGCGGCCTGGAAGG
CAGAAACGACATGGCCCTGAAGCTCGTGGGCGGGAGCCATCTGATCGCAAACATCAAGACCACATATAGA
TCCAAGAAACCCGCTAAGAACCTCAAGATGCCTGGCGTCTACTATGTGGACTACAGACTGGAAAGAATCA
AGGAGGCCAACAACGAGACCTACGTCGAGCAGCACGAGGTGGCAGTGGCCAGATACTGCGACCTCCCTAG
CAAACTGGGGCACAAGCTTAATTAAGAATTCGTCGAGGGACCTAATAACTATTAAACGCGTTAAGTCGAC
AATCAACCTCTGGATTACAAAATTTGTGAAAGATTGACTGGTATTCTTAACTATGTTGCTCCTTTTACGC
TATGTGGATACGCTGCTTTAATGCCTTTGTATCATGCTATTGCTTCCCGTATGGCTTTCATTTTCTCCTC
CTTGTATAAATCCTGGTTGCTGTCTCTTTATGAGGAGTTGTGGCCCGTTGTCAGGCAACGTGGCGTGGTG
TGCACTGTGTTTGCTGACGCAACCCCCACTGGTTGGGGCATTGCCACCACCTGTCAGCTCCTTTCCGGGA
CTTTCGCTTTCCCCCTCCCTATTGCCACGGCGGAACTCATCGCCGCCTGCCTTGCCCGCTGCTGGACAGG
GGCTCGGCTGTTGGGCACTGACAATTCCGTGGTGTTGTCGGGGAAATCATCGTCCTTTCCTTGGCTGCTC
GCCTGTGTTGCCACCTGGATTCTGCGCGGGACGTCCTTCTGCTACGTCCCTTCGGCCCTCAATCCAGCGG
ACCTTCCTTCCCGCGGCCTGCTGCCGGCTCTGCGGCCTCTTCCGCGTCTTCGCCTTCGCCCTCAGACGAG
TCGGATCTCCCTTTGGGCCGCCTCCCCGCGTCGACTTTAAGACCAATGACTTACAAGGCAGCTGTAGATC
TTAGCCACTTTTTAAAAGAAAAGGGGGGACTGGAAGGGCTAATTCACTCCCAACGAAGACAAGATTTCAC
CATTATCGTTTCAGACCCACCTCCCAACCCCGAGGGGACCCAGATCTAGAGATCCGACGCGCCATCTCTA
GGCCCGCGCCGGCCCCCTCGCACGGACTTGTGGGAGAAGCTCGGCTACTCCCCTGCCCCGGTTAATTTGC
ATATAATATTTCCTAGTAACTATAGAGGCTTAATGTGCGATAAAAGACAGATAATCTGTTCTTTTTAATA
CTAGCTACATTTTACATGATAGGCTTGGATTTCTATAACTTCGTATAGCATACATTATACGAAGTTATAA
ACAGCACAAAAGGAAACTCACCCTAACTGTAAAGTAATTGTGTGTTTTGAGACTATAAGTATCCCTTGGA
GAACCACCTTGTTGGACCAGGATGGGCACCACCCGTTTAAGAGCTAAGCTGGAAACAGCATAGCAAGTTT
AAATAAGGCTAGTCCGTTATCAACTTGAAAAAGTGGCACCGAGTCGGTGCTTTTTTTCTCGAGAAGCTTG
GCGTAACTAGATCTTGAGACACTGCTTTTTGCTTGTACTGGGTCTCTCTGGTTAGACCAGATCTGAGCCT
GGGAGCTCTCTGGCTAACTAGGGAACCCACTGCTTAAGCCTCAATAAAGCTTGCCTTGAGTGCTTCAAGT
AGTGTGTGCCCGTCTGTTGTGTGACTCTGGTAACTAGAGATCCCTCAGACCCTTTTAGTCAGTGTGGAAA
ATCTCTAGCAGTACGTATAGTAGTTCATGTCATCTTATTATTCAGTATTTATAACTTGCAAAGAAATGAA
TATCAGAGAGTGAGAGGAACTTGTTTATTGCAGCTTATAATGGTTACAAATAAAGCAATAGCATCACAAA
TTTCACAAATAAAGCATTTTTTTCACTGCATTCTAGTTGTGGTTTGTCCAAACTCATCAATGTATCTTAT
CATGTCTGGCTCTAGCTATCCCGCCCCTAACTCCGCCCAGTTCCGCCCATTCTCCGCCCCATGGCTGACT
AATTTTTTTTATTTATGCAGAGGCCGAGGCCGCCTCGGCCTCTGAGCTATTCCAGAAGTAGTGAGGAGGC
TTTTTTGGAGGCCTAGGGACGTACCCAATTCGCCCTATAGTGAGTCGTATTACGCGCGCTCACTGGCCGT
CGTTTTACAACGTCGTGACTGGGAAAACCCTGGCGTTACCCAACTTAATCGCCTTGCAGCACATCCCCCT
TTCGCCAGCTGGCGTAATAGCGAAGAGGCCCGCACCGATCGCCCTTCCCAACAGTTGCGCAGCCTGAATG
GCGAATGGG
[124 nt withheld, positions 7430-7553]
C
[91 nt withheld, positions 7555-7645]
A
[49 nt withheld, positions 7647-7695]
CCTTTGACGTTGGAGTCCACGTTCTTT
[37 nt withheld, positions 7723-7759]
ACCCTATCTCGGTCTATTCTTTTGATTTATAAGGGATTTTGCCGATTTCGGCCTATTGGTTAAAAAATGA
GCTGATTTAACAAAAATTTAACGCGAATTTTAACAAAATATTAACGCTTACAATTTAGGTGGCACTTTTC
GGGGAAATGTGCGCGGAACCCCTATTTGTTTATTTTTCTAAATACATTCAAATATGTATCCGCTCATGAG
ACAATAACCCTGATAAATGCTTCAATAATATTGAAAAAGGAAGAGTATGAGTATTCAACATTTCCGTGTC
GCCCTTATTCCCTTTTTTGCGGCATTTTGCCTTCCTGTTTTTGCTCACCCAGAAACGCTGGTGAAAGTAA
AAGATGCTGAAGATCAGTTGGGTGCACGAGTGGGTTACATCGAACTGGATCTCAACAGCGGTAAGATCCT
TGAGAGTTTTCGCCCCGAAGAACGTTTTCCAATGATGAGCACTTTTAAAGTTCTGCTATGTGGCGCGGTA
TTATCCCGTATTGACGCCGGGCAAGAGCAACTCGGTCGCCGCATACACTATTCTCAGAATGACTTGGTTG
AGTACTCACCAGTCACAGAAAAGCATCTTACGGATGGCATGACAGTAAGAGAATTATGCAGTGCTGCCAT
AACCATGAGTGATAACACTGCGGCCAACTTACTTCTGACAACGATCGGAGGACCGAAGGAGCTAACCGCT
TTTTTGCACAACATGGGGGATCATGTAACTCGCCTTGATCGTTGGGAACCGGAGCTGAATGAAGCCATAC
CAAACGACGAGCGTGACACCACGATGCCTGTAGCAATGGCAACAACGTTGCGCAAACTATTAACTGGCGA
ACTACTTACTCTAGCTTCCCGGCAACAATTAATAGACTGGATGGAGGCGGATAAAGTTGCAGGACCACTT
CTGCGCTCGGCCCTTCCGGCTGGCTGGTTTATTGCTGATAAATCTGGAGCCGGTGAGCGTGGGTCTCGCG
GTATCATTGCAGCACTGGGGCCAGATGGTAAGCCCTCCCGTATCGTAGTTATCTACACGACGGGGAGTCA
GGCAACTATGGATGAACGAAATAGACAGATCGCTGAGATAGGTGCCTCACTGATTAAGCATTGGTAACTG
TCAGACCAAGTTTACTCATATATACTTTAGATTGATTTAAAACTTCATTTTTAATTTAAAAGGATCTAGG
TGAAGATCCTTTTTGATAATCTCATGACCAAAATCCCTTAACGTGAGTTTTCGTTCCACTGAGCGTCAGA
CCCCGTAGAAAAGATCAAAGGATCTTCTTGAGATCCTTTTTTTCTGCGCGTAATCTGCTGCTTGCAAACA
AAAAAACCACCGCTACCAGCGGTGGTTTGTTTGCCGGATCAAGAGCTACCAACTCTTTTTCCGAAGGTAA
CTGGCTTCAGCAGAGCGCAGATACCAAATACTGTTCTTCTAGTGTAGCCGTAGTTAGGCCACCACTTCAA
GAACTCTGTAGCACCGCCTACATACCTCGCTCTGCTAATCCTGTTACCAGTGGCTGCTGCCAGTGGCGAT
AAGTCGTGTCTTACCGGGTTGGACTCAAGACGATAGTTACCGGATAAGGCGCAGCGGTCGGGCTGAACGG
GGGGTTCGTGCACACAGCCCAGCTTGGAGCGAACGACCTACACCGAACTGAGATACCTACAGCGTGAGCT
ATGAGAAAGCGCCACGCTTCCCGAAGGGAGAAAGGCGGACAGGTATCCGGTAAGCGGCAGGGTCGGAACA
GGAGAGCGCACGAGGGAGCTTCCAGGGGGAAACGCCTGGTATCTTTATAGTCCTGTCGGGTTTCGCCACC
TCTGACTTGAGCGTCGATTTTTGTGATGCTCGTCAGGGGGGCGGAGCCTATGGAAAAACGCCAGCAACGC
GGCCTTTTTACGGTTCCTGGCCTTTTGCTGGCCTTTTGCTCACATGTTCTTTCCTGCGTTATCCCCTGAT
TCTGTGGATAACCGTATTACCGCCTTTGAGTGAGCTGATACCGCTCGCCGCAGCCGAACGACCGAGCGCA
GCGAGTCAGTGAGCGAGGAAGCGGAAGAGCGCCC
